>Addgene plasmid #144075 | TFORF1038 | addgene full sequence | sequence record 396215 | Addgene NGS Result
TTAATGTAGTCTTATGCAATACTCTTGTAGTCTTGCAACATGGTAACGATGAGTTAGCAACATGCCTTAC
AAGGAGAGAAAAAGCACCGTGCATGCCGATTGGTGGAAGTAAGGTGGTACGATCGTGCCTTATTAGGAAG
GCAACAGACGGGTCTGACATGGATTGGACGAACCACTGAATTGCCGCATTGCAGAGATATTGTATTTAAG
TGCCTAGCTCGATACATAAACGGGTCTCTCTGGTTAGACCAGATCTGAGCCTGGGAGCTCTCTGGCTAAC
TAGGGAACCCACTGCTTAAGCCTCAATAAAGCTTGCCTTGAGTGCTTCAAGTAGTGTGTGCCCGTCTGTT
GTGTGACTCTGGTAACTAGAGATCCCTCAGACCCTTTTAGTCAGTGTGGAAAATCTCTAGCAGTGGCGCC
CGAACAGGGACTTGAAAGCGAAAGGGAAACCAGAGGAGCTCTCTCGACGCAGGACTCGGCTTGCTGAAGC
GCGCACGGCAAGAGGCGAGGGGCGGCGACTGGTGAGTACGCCAAAAATTTTGACTAGCGGAGGCTAGAAG
GAGAGAGATGGGTGCGAGAGCGTCAGTATTAAGCGGGGGAGAATTAGATCGCGATGGGAAAAAATTCGGT
TAAGGCCAGGGGGAAAGAAAAAATATAAATTAAAACATATAGTATGGGCAAGCAGGGAGCTAGAACGATT
CGCAGTTAATCCTGGCCTGTTAGAAACATCAGAAGGCTGTAGACAAATACTGGGACAGCTACAACCATCC
CTTCAGACAGGATCAGAAGAACTTAGATCATTATATAATACAGTAGCAACCCTCTATTGTGTGCATCAAA
GGATAGAGATAAAAGACACCAAGGAAGCTTTAGACAAGATAGAGGAAGAGCAAAACAAAAGTAAGACCAC
CGCACAGCAAGCGGCCGCTGATCTTCAGACCTGGAGGAGGAGATATGAGGGACAATTGGAGAAGTGAATT
ATATAAATATAAAGTAGTAAAAATTGAACCATTAGGAGTAGCACCCACCAAGGCAAAGAGAAGAGTGGTG
CAGAGAGAAAAAAGAGCAGTGGGAATAGGAGCTTTGTTCCTTGGGTTCTTGGGAGCAGCAGGAAGCACTA
TGGGCGCAGCGTCAATGACGCTGACGGTACAGGCCAGACAATTATTGTCTGGTATAGTGCAGCAGCAGAA
CAATTTGCTGAGGGCTATTGAGGCGCAACAGCATCTGTTGCAACTCACAGTCTGGGGCATCAAGCAGCTC
CAGGCAAGAATCCTGGCTGTGGAAAGATACCTAAAGGATCAACAGCTCCTGGGGATTTGGGGTTGCTCTG
GAAAACTCATTTGCACCACTGCTGTGCCTTGGAATGCTAGTTGGAGTAATAAATCTCTGGAACAGATTTG
GAATCACACGACCTGGATGGAGTGGGACAGAGAAATTAACAATTACACAAGCTTAATACACTCCTTAATT
GAAGAATCGCAAAACCAGCAAGAAAAGAATGAACAAGAATTATTGGAATTAGATAAATGGGCAAGTTTGT
GGAATTGGTTTAACATAACAAATTGGCTGTGGTATATAAAATTATTCATAATGATAGTAGGAGGCTTGGT
AGGTTTAAGAATAGTTTTTGCTGTACTTTCTATAGTGAATAGAGTTAGGCAGGGATATTCACCATTATCG
TTTCAGACCCACCTCCCAACCCCGAGGGGACCCATGCATTGCATCTCAATTAGTCAGCAACCAGGTGTGG
AAAGTCCCCAGGCTCCCCAGCAGGCAGAAGTATGCAAAGCATGCGTCTCAATTAGTCAGCAACCATAGTC
CCGCCCCTAACTCCGCCCATCCCGCCCCTAACTCCGCCCAGTTCCGCCCATTCTCCGCCCCATGGCTGAC
TAATTTTTTTTATTTATGCAGAGGCCGAGGCCGCCTCGGCCTCTGAGCTATTCCAGAAGTAGTGAGGAGG
CTTTTTTGGAGGCCTAGGCTTTTGCAAAAAGCTTTCTAGAGGTACCACCGGAGCTTACCATGACCGAGTA
CAAGCCCACGGTGCGCCTCGCCACCCGCGACGACGTCCCCAGGGCCGTACGCACCCTCGCCGCCGCGTTC
GCCGACTACCCCGCCACGCGCCACACCGTCGATCCGGACCGCCACATCGAGCGGGTCACCGAGCTGCAAG
AACTCTTCCTCACGCGCGTCGGGCTCGACATCGGCAAGGTGTGGGTCGCGGACGACGGCGCCGCCGTGGC
GGTCTGGACCACGCCGGAGAGCGTCGAAGCGGGGGCGGTGTTCGCCGAGATCGGCCCGCGCATGGCCGAG
TTGAGCGGTTCCCGGCTGGCCGCGCAGCAACAGATGGAAGGCCTCCTGGCGCCGCACCGGCCCAAGGAGC
CCGCGTGGTTCCTGGCCACCGTCGGCGTCTCGCCCGACCACCAGGGCAAGGGTCTGGGCAGCGCCGTCGT
GCTCCCCGGAGTGGAGGCGGCCGAGCGCGCCGGGGTGCCCGCCTTCCTGGAGACCTCCGCGCCCCGCAAC
CTCCCCTTCTACGAGCGGCTCGGCTTCACCGTCACCGCCGACGTCGAGGTGCCCGAAGGACCGCGCACCT
GGTGCATGACCCGCAAGCCCGGTGCCAGTTAACGAATTCTAGATCTTGAGACAAATGGCAGTATTCATCC
ACAATTTTAAAAGAAAAGGGGGGATTGGGGGGTACAGTGCAGGGGAAAGAATAGTAGACATAATAGCAAC
AGACATACAAACTAAAGAATTACAAAAACAAATTACAAAAATTCAAAATTTTCGGGTTTATTACAGGGAC
AGCAGAGATCCACTTTGGCGCCGGCTCGAGGCCTGCAGGTGCAAAGATGGATAAAGTTTTAAACAGAGAG
GAATCTTTGCAGCTAATGGACCTTCTAGGTCTTGAAAGGAGTGGGAATTGGCTCCGGTGCCCGTCAGTGG
GCAGAGCGCACATCGCCCACAGTCCCCGAGAAGTTGGGGGGAGGGGTCGGCAATTGAACCGGTGCCTAGA
GAAGGTGGCGCGGGGTAAACTGGGAAAGTGATGTCGTGTACTGGCTCCGCCTTTTTCCCGAGGGTGGGGG
AGAACCGTATATAAGTGCAGTAGTCGCCGTGAACGTTCTTTTTCGCAACGGGTTTGCCGCCAGAACACAG
GTAAGTGCCGTGTGTGGTTCCCGCGGGCCTGGCCTCTTTACGGGTTATGGCCCTTGCGTGCCTTGAATTA
CTTCCACCTGGCTGCAGTACGTGATTCTTGATCCCGAGCTTCGGGTTGGAAGTGGGTGGGAGAGTTCGAG
GCCTTGCGCTTAAGGAGCCCCTTCGCCTCGTGCTTGAGTTGAGGCCTGGCCTGGGCGCTGGGGCCGCCGC
GTGCGAATCTGGTGGCACCTTCGCGCCTGTCTCGCTGCTTTCGATAAGTCTCTAGCCATTTAAAATTTTT
GATGACCTGCTGCGACGCTTTTTTTCTGGCAAGATAGTCTTGTAAATGCGGGCCAAGATCTGCACACTGG
TATTTCGGTTTTTGGGGCCGCGGGCGGCGACGGGGCCCGTGCGTCCCAGCGCACATGTTCGGCGAGGCGG
GGCCTGCGAGCGCGGCCACCGAGAATCGGACGGGGGTAGTCTCAAGCTGGCCGGCCTGCTCTGGTGCCTG
GCCTCGCGCCGCCGTGTATCGCCCCGCCCTGGGCGGCAAGGCTGGCCCGGTCGGCACCAGTTGCGTGAGC
GGAAAGATGGCCGCTTCCCGGCCCTGCTGCAGGGAGCTCAAAATGGAGGACGCGGCGCTCGGGAGAGCGG
GCGGGTGAGTCACCCACACAAAGGAAAAGGGCCTTTCCGTCCTCAGCCGTCGCTTCATGTGACTCCACGG
AGTACCGGGCGCCGTCCAGGCACCTCGATTAGTTCTCGAGCTTTTGGAGTACGTCGTCTTTAGGTTGGGG
GGAGGGGTTTTATGCGATGGAGTTTCCCCACACTGAGTGGGTGGAGACTGAAGTTAGGCCAGCTTGGCAC
TTGATGTAATTCTCCTTGGAATTTGCCCTTTTTGAGTTTGGATCTTGGTTCATTCTCAAGCCTCAGACAG
TGGTTCAAAGTTTTTTTCTTCCATTTCAGGTGTCGTGAGGCTAGCACCGCCACCATGGAGAAGGGTTACA
GCACGGTCACCTTCGACGGGACGCCCAGCTACGGTCACACGCCCTCGCACCATGCGGCGCAGTTCCCCAA
CCACTCATTCAAGCATGAGGATCCCATGGGCCAGCAGGGCTCGCTGGGTGAGCAGCAGTACTCGGTGCCG
CCCCCGGTCTATGGCTGCCACACCCCCACCGACAGCTGCACCGGCAGCCAGGCTTTGCTGCTGAGGACGC
CCTACAGCAGTGACAATTTATACCAAATGACATCCCAGCTTGAATGCATGACCTGGAATCAGATGAACTT
AGGAGCCACCTTAAAGGGAGTTGCTGCTGGGAGCTCCAGCTCAGTGAAATGGACAGAAGGGCAGAGCAAC
CACAGCACAGGGTACGAGAGCGATAACCACACAACGCCCATCCTCTGCGGAGCCCAATACAGAATACACA
CGCACGGTGTCTTCAGAGGCATTCAGGATGTGCGACGTGTGCCTGGAGTAGCCCCGACTCTTGTACGGTC
GGCATCTGAGACCAGTGAGAAACGCCCCTTCATGTGTGCTTACCCAGGCTGCAATAAGAGATATTTTAAG
CTGTCCCACTTACAGATGCACAGCAGGAAGCACACTGGTGAGAAACCATACCAGTGTGACTTCAAGGACT
GTGAACGAAGGTTTTCTCGTTCAGACCAGCTCAAAAGACACCAAAGGAGACATACAGGTGTGAAACCATT
CCAGTGTAAAACTTGTCAGCGAAAGTTCTCCCGGTCCGACCACCTGAAGACCCACACCAGGACTCATACA
GGTGAAAAGCCCTTCAGCTGTCGGTGGCCAAGTTGTCAGAAAAAGTTTGCCCGGTCAGATGAATTAGTCC
GCCATCACAACATGCATCAGAGAAACATGACCAAACTCCAGCTGGCGCTTTAGTAATGAACTAGTCCGTA
ACTTGAAAGTATTTCGATTTCTTGGCTTTATATATCTTGTGGAAAGGACGATCACCGTCAAGTAGTCAGT
AGATGACGCGTTAAGTCGACAATCAACCTCTGGATTACAAAATTTGTGAAAGATTGACTGGTATTCTTAA
CTATGTTGCTCCTTTTACGCTATGTGGATACGCTGCTTTAATGCCTTTGTATCATGCTATTGCTTCCCGT
ATGGCTTTCATTTTCTCCTCCTTGTATAAATCCTGGTTGCTGTCTCTTTATGAGGAGTTGTGGCCCGTTG
TCAGGCAACGTGGCGTGGTGTGCACTGTGTTTGCTGACGCAACCCCCACTGGTTGGGGCATTGCCACCAC
CTGTCAGCTCCTTTCCGGGACTTTCGCTTTCCCCCTCCCTATTGCCACGGCGGAACTCATCGCCGCCTGC
CTTGCCCGCTGCTGGACAGGGGCTCGGCTGTTGGGCACTGACAATTCCGTGGTGTTGTCGGGGAAATCAT
CGTCCTTTCCTTGGCTGCTCGCCTGTGTTGCCACCTGGATTCTGCGCGGGACGTCCTTCTGCTACGTCCC
TTCGGCCCTCAATCCAGCGGACCTTCCTTCCCGCGGCCTGCTGCCGGCTCTGCGGCCTCTTCCGCGTCTT
CGCCTTCGCCCTCAGACGAGTCGGATCTCCCTTTGGGCCGCCTCCCCGCGTCGACTTTAAGACCAATGAC
TTACAAGGCAGCTGTAGATCTTAGCCACTTTTTAAAAGAAAAGGGGGGACTGGAAGGGCTAATTCACTCC
CAACGAAGACAAGATCTGCTTTTTGCTTGTACTGGGTCTCTCTGGTTAGACCAGATCTGAGCCTGGGAGC
TCTCTGGCTAACTAGGGAACCCACTGCTTAAGCCTCAATAAAGCTTGCCTTGAGTGCTTCAAGTAGTGTG
TGCCCGTCTGTTGTGTGACTCTGGTAACTAGAGATCCCTCAGACCCTTTTAGTCAGTGTGGAAAATCTCT
AGCAGTACGTATAGTAGTTCATGTCATCTTATTATTCAGTATTTATAACTTGCAAAGAAATGAATATCAG
AGAGTGAGAGGAACTTGTTTATTGCAGCTTATAATGGTTACAAATAAAGCAATAGCATCACAAATTTCAC
AAATAAAGCATTTTTTTCACTGCATTCTAGTTGTGGTTTGTCCAAACTCATCAATGTATCTTATCATGTC
TGGCTCTAGCTATCCCGCCCCTAACTCCGCCCATCCCGCCCCTAACTCCGCCCAGTTCCGCCCATTCTCC
GCCCCATGGCTGACTAATTTTTTTTATTTATGCAGAGGCCGAGGCCGCCTCGGCCTCTGAGCTATTCCAG
AAGTAGTGAGGAGGCTTTTTTGGAGGCCTAGGGACGTACCCAATTCGCCCTATAGTGAGTCGTATTACGC
GCGCTCACTGGCCGTCGTTTTACAACGTCGTGACTGGGAAAACCCTGGCGTTACCCAACTTAATCGCCTT
GCAGCACATCCCCCTTTCGCCAGCTGGCGTAATAGCGAAGAGGCCCGCACCGATCGCCCTTCCCAACAGT
TGCGCAGCCTGAATGGCGAATGGG
[124 nt withheld, positions 6605-6728]
C
[91 nt withheld, positions 6730-6820]
A
[49 nt withheld, positions 6822-6870]
CCTTTGACGTTGGAGTCCACGTTCTTT
[37 nt withheld, positions 6898-6934]
ACCCTATCTCGGTCTATTCTTTTGATTTATAAGGGATTTTGCCGATTTCGGCCTATTGGTTAAAAAATGA
GCTGATTTAACAAAAATTTAACGCGAATTTTAACAAAATATTAACGCTTACAATTTAGGTGGCACTTTTC
GGGGAAATGTGCGCGGAACCCCTATTTGTTTATTTTTCTAAATACATTCAAATATGTATCCGCTCATGAG
ACAATAACCCTGATAAATGCTTCAATAATATTGAAAAAGGAAGAGTATGAGTATTCAACATTTCCGTGTC
GCCCTTATTCCCTTTTTTGCGGCATTTTGCCTTCCTGTTTTTGCTCACCCAGAAACGCTGGTGAAAGTAA
AAGATGCTGAAGATCAGTTGGGTGCACGAGTGGGTTACATCGAACTGGATCTCAACAGCGGTAAGATCCT
TGAGAGTTTTCGCCCCGAAGAACGTTTTCCAATGATGAGCACTTTTAAAGTTCTGCTATGTGGCGCGGTA
TTATCCCGTATTGACGCCGGGCAAGAGCAACTCGGTCGCCGCATACACTATTCTCAGAATGACTTGGTTG
AGTACTCACCAGTCACAGAAAAGCATCTTACGGATGGCATGACAGTAAGAGAATTATGCAGTGCTGCCAT
AACCATGAGTGATAACACTGCGGCCAACTTACTTCTGACAACGATCGGAGGACCGAAGGAGCTAACCGCT
TTTTTGCACAACATGGGGGATCATGTAACTCGCCTTGATCGTTGGGAACCGGAGCTGAATGAAGCCATAC
CAAACGACGAGCGTGACACCACGATGCCTGTAGCAATGGCAACAACGTTGCGCAAACTATTAACTGGCGA
ACTACTTACTCTAGCTTCCCGGCAACAATTAATAGACTGGATGGAGGCGGATAAAGTTGCAGGACCACTT
CTGCGCTCGGCCCTTCCGGCTGGCTGGTTTATTGCTGATAAATCTGGAGCCGGTGAGCGTGGGTCTCGCG
GTATCATTGCAGCACTGGGGCCAGATGGTAAGCCCTCCCGTATCGTAGTTATCTACACGACGGGGAGTCA
GGCAACTATGGATGAACGAAATAGACAGATCGCTGAGATAGGTGCCTCACTGATTAAGCATTGGTAACTG
TCAGACCAAGTTTACTCATATATACTTTAGATTGATTTAAAACTTCATTTTTAATTTAAAAGGATCTAGG
TGAAGATCCTTTTTGATAATCTCATGACCAAAATCCCTTAACGTGAGTTTTCGTTCCACTGAGCGTCAGA
CCCCGTAGAAAAGATCAAAGGATCTTCTTGAGATCCTTTTTTTCTGCGCGTAATCTGCTGCTTGCAAACA
AAAAAACCACCGCTACCAGCGGTGGTTTGTTTGCCGGATCAAGAGCTACCAACTCTTTTTCCGAAGGTAA
CTGGCTTCAGCAGAGCGCAGATACCAAATACTGTTCTTCTAGTGTAGCCGTAGTTAGGCCACCACTTCAA
GAACTCTGTAGCACCGCCTACATACCTCGCTCTGCTAATCCTGTTACCAGTGGCTGCTGCCAGTGGCGAT
AAGTCGTGTCTTACCGGGTTGGACTCAAGACGATAGTTACCGGATAAGGCGCAGCGGTCGGGCTGAACGG
GGGGTTCGTGCACACAGCCCAGCTTGGAGCGAACGACCTACACCGAACTGAGATACCTACAGCGTGAGCT
ATGAGAAAGCGCCACGCTTCCCGAAGGGAGAAAGGCGGACAGGTATCCGGTAAGCGGCAGGGTCGGAACA
GGAGAGCGCACGAGGGAGCTTCCAGGGGGAAACGCCTGGTATCTTTATAGTCCTGTCGGGTTTCGCCACC
TCTGACTTGAGCGTCGATTTTTGTGATGCTCGTCAGGGGGGCGGAGCCTATGGAAAAACGCCAGCAACGC
GGCCTTTTTACGGTTCCTGGCCTTTTGCTGGCCTTTTGCTCACATGTTCTTTCCTGCGTTATCCCCTGAT
TCTGTGGATAACCGTATTACCGCCTTTGAGTGAGCTGATACCGCTCGCCGCAGCCGAACGACCGAGCGCA
GCGAGTCAGTGAGCGAGGAAGCGGAAGAGCGCCCAATACGCAAACCGCCTCTCCCCGCGCGTTGGCCGAT
TCATTAATGCAGCTGGCACGACAGGTTTCCCGACTGGAAAGCGGGCAGTGAGCGCAACGCAATTAATGTG
AGTTAGCTCACTCATTAGGCACCCCAGGCTTTACACTTTATGCTTCCGGCTCGTATGTTGTGTGGAATTG
TGAGCGGATAACAATTTCACACAGGAAACAGCTATGACCATGATTACGCCAAGCGCGCAATTAACCCTCA
CTAAAGGGAACAAAAGCTGGAGCTGCAAGC
Features (pLannotate 1.2.2; 31 found; start..end, strand, type, name):
      5..231     +  promoter       RSV promoter: Rous sarcoma virus enhancer/promoter
    232..412     +  LTR            5' LTR (truncated): truncated 5' long terminal repeat (LTR) from HIV-1
    459..584     +  misc_feature   HIV-1 Ψ: packaging signal of human immunodeficiency virus type 1
    568..931     +  CDS            HIV-1 gag (fragment): gag protein from human immunodeficiency virus 1; gag
   1077..1310    +  misc_feature   RRE: The Rev response element (RRE) of HIV-1 allows for Rev-dependent mRNA export from the nucleus to the cytoplasm.
   1687..1713    +  CDS            Rev (fragment): human immunodeficiency virus 1 (HIV-1) Rev protein; rev; enhances nuclear export of unspliced and incompletely spliced viral mRNAs
   1720..1743    +  promoter       SV40 promoter (fragment): SV40 early promoter
   1744..1815    +  promoter       SV40 promoter (fragment): SV40 enhancer and early promoter
   1839..1974    +  rep_origin     SV40 ori: SV40 origin of replication
   2020..2616    +  CDS            PuroR (fragment): puromycin N-acetyltransferase; pac from Streptomyces; confers resistance to puromycin
   2665..2782    +  misc_feature   cPPT/CTS: central polypurine tract and central termination sequence of HIV-1
   2847..2913    +  CDS            small t antigen (fragment): SV40 (simian virus 40) small t antigen
   2920..4098    +  promoter       EF-1α promoter: strong constitutive promoter for human elongation factor EF-1α
   4091..5020    +  CDS            WT1 (fragment): WT1_HUMAN - Experimental evidence at protein level: Swiss-Prot protein existence level 1. Transcription factor that plays an important role in cellular development and cell survival (PubMed:7862533). Recognizes and binds to the DNA sequence 5'-GCG(T/G)GGGCG-3' (PubMed:7862533, PubMed:17716689, PubMed:25258363). Regulates the expression of numerous target genes, including EPO. Plays an essential role for development of the urogenital system. It has a tumor suppressor as well as an oncogenic role in tumor formation. Function may be isoform-specific: isoforms lacking the KTS motif may act as tran
   5036..5089    +  promoter       U6 promoter (fragment): RNA polymerase III promoter for human U6 snRNA
   5131..5719    +  misc_feature   WPRE: woodchuck hepatitis virus posttranscriptional regulatory element
   5770..5789    +  misc_feature   cPPT/CTS (fragment): central polypurine tract and central termination sequence of HIV-1
   5791..6024    +  LTR            3' LTR (ΔU3): self-inactivating 3' long terminal repeat (LTR) from HIV-1
   6102..6223    +  polyA_signal   SV40 poly(A) signal: SV40 polyadenylation signal
   6263..6398    +  rep_origin     SV40 ori: SV40 origin of replication
   6419..6437    -  promoter       T7 promoter: promoter for bacteriophage T7 RNA polymerase
   6445..6600    +  CDS            lacZα (fragment): LacZα fragment of β-galactosidase; lacZ fragment
   6605..7033    +  rep_origin     f1 ori (sequence partly withheld): f1 bacteriophage origin of replication; arrow indicates direction of (+) strand synthesis
   7086..7190    +  promoter       AmpR promoter: bla
   7191..8051    +  CDS            AmpR: β-lactamase; bla; confers resistance to ampicillin, carbenicillin, and related antibiotics
   8222..8810    +  rep_origin     ori: high-copy-number ColE1/pMB1/pBR322/pUC origin of replication
   8993..9085    +  CDS            lacI (fragment): lac repressor; lacI; The lac repressor binds to the lac operator to inhibit transcription in E. coli. This inhibition can be relieved by adding lactose or isopropyl-β-D-thiogalactopyranoside (IPTG).
   9098..9119    +  protein_bind   CAP binding site: CAP binding activates transcription in the presence of cAMP. E. coli catabolite activator protein
   9134..9164    +  promoter       lac promoter: promoter for the E. coli lac operon
   9172..9188    +  protein_bind   lac operator: The lac repressor binds to the lac operator to inhibit transcription in E. coli. This inhibition can be relieved by adding lactose or isopropyl-β-D-thiogalactopyranoside (IPTG). lac repressor encoded by lacI
   9233..9251    +  promoter       T3 promoter: promoter for bacteriophage T3 RNA polymerase
