[The description below was written by a language model from this plasmid's Addgene catalogue record and pLannotate feature annotations shown in this document.]
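Description:
TFORF1038 is a third-generation-style, self-inactivating lentiviral expression plasmid built on the pLX_TRC317 backbone and carrying a human WT1 open reading frame. It belongs to a barcoded transcription factor ORF collection. In bacteria it is maintained through a high-copy ColE1/pUC-type origin and ampicillin resistance (AmpR with its own bla promoter). An f1 origin and remnants of a lac/lacZα cloning region, flanked by T3 and T7 promoters, are also present in the backbone. The depositor warns that recombination can occur, which is a common issue with LTR-containing plasmids.

The viral genome is transcribed from an RSV promoter fused to a truncated HIV-1 5' LTR. This is followed by the Ψ packaging signal with a partial gag sequence, the Rev response element for Rev-dependent nuclear export, and a cPPT/CTS element. It ends in a ΔU3 3' LTR that inactivates LTR promoter activity after integration, with an SV40 poly(A) signal downstream. Within the proviral region, an SV40 early promoter/origin segment drives puromycin N-acetyltransferase for selection of transduced mammalian cells. The strong constitutive EF-1α promoter drives the WT1 ORF, which the record assigns to a specific RefSeq/Ensembl isoform and which was made by gene synthesis. A WPRE downstream of the ORF enhances transcript stability and expression.

According to the catalogue entry, each construct in the collection carries a unique 24-bp barcode, although the barcode is not annotated in the feature table. The short U6 promoter and small t antigen fragments detected are probably incidental matches. The barcode lets WT1-overexpressing cells be identified in pooled overexpression screens, such as those probing transcription factor-directed differentiation.
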