Addgene plasmid #144075: TFORF1038
Purpose: Lentiviral vector for overexpressing transcription factor ORFs with unique 24-bp barcodes. Barcodes facilitate identification of transcription factors in pooled screens.
Depositing lab: Feng Zhang. Depositing organization: Broad Institute. Publication: A transcription factor atlas of directed differentiation. Joung J, Ma S, Tay T, Geiger-Schuller KR, Kirchgatterer PC, Verdine VK, Guo B, Arias-Garcia MA, Allen WE, Singh A, Kuksenko O, Abudayyeh OO, Gootenberg JS, Fu Z, Macrae RK, Buenrostro JD, Regev A, Zhang F. Cell. 2023 Jan 5;186(1):209-229.e26. doi: 10.1016/j.cell.2022.11.026. PubMed 36608654.
Backbone
  Vector backbone: pLX_TRC317
  Backbone manufacturer: Broad Institute Genetic Perturbation Platform
  Backbone size w/o insert (bp): 8264
  Vector type: Mammalian Expression, Lentiviral
  Selectable markers: Puromycin
Growth in bacteria
  Bacterial resistance: Ampicillin, 100 μg/mL
  Growth temperature: 37°C
  Growth strain: NEB Stable
  Copy number: High Copy
Gene/Insert
  Gene/Insert name: WT1
  Species: H. sapiens (human)
  Insert size (bp): 1010
  Entrez Gene: WT1 (a.k.a. AWT1, GUD, NPHS4, WAGR, WIT-2, WT-1, WT33)
  Promoter: EF1a
  Cloning method: Unknown
  Sequencing primers: 5′ GGGTGGAGACTGAAGTTAGGCCAG; 3′ CACATAGCGTAAAAGGAGCAACATAG
Terms and licenses: Academic/Nonprofit Terms; Industry Terms: Not Available to Industry
Depositor comments: NM_001198551,ENST00000379079 . The transcription factor ORF portion of this plasmid was synthesized by Genewiz. Please test multiple small colonies in case of plasmid recombination. To make this collection available in a timely manner, a portion of this collection was not fully sequenced by Addgene. If an Addgene verified full plasmid sequence is not available, please contact us prior to placing an order to request the full sequence.
How to cite: TFORF1038 was a gift from Feng Zhang (Addgene plasmid # 144075 ; http://n2t.net/addgene:144075 ; RRID:Addgene_144075)
