>Addgene plasmid #144075 | TFORF1038 | depositor partial sequence | sequence record 284349 | Insert
ACCGCCACCATGGAGAAGGGTTACAGCACGGTCACCTTCGACGGGACGCCCAGCTACGGTCACACGCCCT
CGCACCATGCGGCGCAGTTCCCCAACCACTCATTCAAGCATGAGGATCCCATGGGCCAGCAGGGCTCGCT
GGGTGAGCAGCAGTACTCGGTGCCGCCCCCGGTCTATGGCTGCCACACCCCCACCGACAGCTGCACCGGC
AGCCAGGCTTTGCTGCTGAGGACGCCCTACAGCAGTGACAATTTATACCAAATGACATCCCAGCTTGAAT
GCATGACCTGGAATCAGATGAACTTAGGAGCCACCTTAAAGGGAGTTGCTGCTGGGAGCTCCAGCTCAGT
GAAATGGACAGAAGGGCAGAGCAACCACAGCACAGGGTACGAGAGCGATAACCACACAACGCCCATCCTC
TGCGGAGCCCAATACAGAATACACACGCACGGTGTCTTCAGAGGCATTCAGGATGTGCGACGTGTGCCTG
GAGTAGCCCCGACTCTTGTACGGTCGGCATCTGAGACCAGTGAGAAACGCCCCTTCATGTGTGCTTACCC
AGGCTGCAATAAGAGATATTTTAAGCTGTCCCACTTACAGATGCACAGCAGGAAGCACACTGGTGAGAAA
CCATACCAGTGTGACTTCAAGGACTGTGAACGAAGGTTTTCTCGTTCAGACCAGCTCAAAAGACACCAAA
GGAGACATACAGGTGTGAAACCATTCCAGTGTAAAACTTGTCAGCGAAAGTTCTCCCGGTCCGACCACCT
GAAGACCCACACCAGGACTCATACAGGTGAAAAGCCCTTCAGCTGTCGGTGGCCAAGTTGTCAGAAAAAG
TTTGCCCGGTCAGATGAATTAGTCCGCCATCACAACATGCATCAGAGAAACATGACCAAACTCCAGCTGG
CGCTTTAGTAATGAACTAGTCCGTAACTTGAAAGTATTTCGATTTCTTGGCTTTATATATCTTGTGGAAA
GGACGATCACCGTCAAGTAGTCAGTAGATG
