>Addgene plasmid #144075 | TFORF1038 | depositor partial sequence | sequence record 284350 | Barcode
TCACCGTCAAGTAGTCAGTAGATG
